>Addgene plasmid #20726 | FUW-tetO-hOCT4 | depositor full sequence | sequence record 43338 | FUW-tetO-hOCT4 sequence 9477 bps
CGATGTACGGGCCAGATATACGCGTTGACATTGATTATTGACTAGTTATTAATAGTAATCAATTACGGGG
TCATTAGTTCATAGCCCATATATGGAGTTCCGCGTTACATAACTTACGGTAAATGGCCCGCCTGGCTGAC
CGCCCAACGACCCCCGCCCATTGACGTCAATAATGACGTATGTTCCCATAGTAACGCCAATAGGGACTTT
CCATTGACGTCAATGGGTGGAGTATTTACGGTAAACTGCCCACTTGGCAGTACATCAAGTGTATCATATG
CCAAGTACGCCCCCTATTGACGTCAATGACGGTAAATGGCCCGCCTGGCATTATGCCCAGTACATGACCT
TATGGGACTTTCCTACTTGGCAGTACATCTACGTATTAGTCATCGCTATTACCATGGTGATGCGGTTTTG
GCAGTACATCAATGGGCGTGGATAGCGGTTTGACTCACGGGGATTTCCAAGTCTCCACCCCATTGACGTC
AATGGGAGTTTGTTTTGGCACCAAAATCAACGGGACTTTCCAAAATGTCGTAACAACTCCGCCCCATTGA
CGCAAATGGGCGGTAGGCGTGTACGGTGGGAGGTCTATATAAGCAGCGCGTTTTGCCTGTACTGGGTCTC
TCTGGTTAGACCAGATCTGAGCCTGGGAGCTCTCTGGCTAACTAGGGAACCCACTGCTTAAGCCTCAATA
AAGCTTGCCTTGAGTGCTTCAAGTAGTGTGTGCCCGTCTGTTGTGTGACTCTGGTAACTAGAGATCCCTC
AGACCCTTTTAGTCAGTGTGGAAAATCTCTAGCAGTGGCGCCCGAACAGGGACTTGAAAGCGAAAGGGAA
ACCAGAGGAGCTCTCTCGACGCAGGACTCGGCTTGCTGAAGCGCGCACGGCAAGAGGCGAGGGGCGGCGA
CTGGTGAGTACGCCAAAAATTTTGACTAGCGGAGGCTAGAAGGAGAGAGATGGGTGCGAGAGCGTCAGTA
TTAAGCGGGGGAGAATTAGATCGCGATGGGAAAAAATTCGGTTAAGGCCAGGGGGAAAGAAAAAATATAA
ATTAAAACATATAGTATGGGCAAGCAGGGAGCTAGAACGATTCGCAGTTAATCCTGGCCTGTTAGAAACA
TCAGAAGGCTGTAGACAAATACTGGGACAGCTACAACCATCCCTTCAGACAGGATCAGAAGAACTTAGAT
CATTATATAATACAGTAGCAACCCTCTATTGTGTGCATCAAAGGATAGAGATAAAAGACACCAAGGAAGC
TTTAGACAAGATAGAGGAAGAGCAAAACAAAAGTAAGACCACCGCACAGCAAGCGGCCGCTGATCTTCAG
ACCTGGAGGAGGAGATATGAGGGACAATTGGAGAAGTGAATTATATAAATATAAAGTAGTAAAAATTGAA
CCATTAGGAGTAGCACCCACCAAGGCAAAGAGAAGAGTGGTGCAGAGAGAAAAAAGAGCAGTGGGAATAG
GAGCTTTGTTCCTTGGGTTCTTGGGAGCAGCAGGAAGCACTATGGGCGCAGCGTCAATGACGCTGACGGT
ACAGGCCAGACAATTATTGTCTGGTATAGTGCAGCAGCAGAACAATTTGCTGAGGGCTATTGAGGCGCAA
CAGCATCTGTTGCAACTCACAGTCTGGGGCATCAAGCAGCTCCAGGCAAGAATCCTGGCTGTGGAAAGAT
ACCTAAAGGATCAACAGCTCCTGGGGATTTGGGGTTGCTCTGGAAAACTCATTTGCACCACTGCTGTGCC
TTGGAATGCTAGTTGGAGTAATAAATCTCTGGAACAGATTTGGAATCACACGACCTGGATGGAGTGGGAC
AGAGAAATTAACAATTACACAAGCTTAATACACTCCTTAATTGAAGAATCGCAAAACCAGCAAGAAAAGA
ATGAACAAGAATTATTGGAATTAGATAAATGGGCAAGTTTGTGGAATTGGTTTAACATAACAAATTGGCT
GTGGTATATAAAATTATTCATAATGATAGTAGGAGGCTTGGTAGGTTTAAGAATAGTTTTTGCTGTACTT
TCTATAGTGAATAGAGTTAGGCAGGGATATTCACCATTATCGTTTCAGACCCACCTCCCAACCCCGAGGG
GACCCGACAGGCCCGAAGGAATAGAAGAAGAAGGTGGAGAGAGAGACAGAGACAGATCCATTCGATTAGT
GAACGGATCGGCACTGCGTGCGCCAATTCTGCAGACAAATGGCAGTATTCATCCACAATTTTAAAAGAAA
AGGGGGGATTGGGGGGTACAGTGCAGGGGAAAGAATAGTAGACATAATAGCAACAGACATACAAACTAAA
GAATTACAAAAACAAATTACAAAAATTCAAAATTTTCGGGTTTATTACAGGGACAGCAGAGATCCAGTTT
GGTTAATGATCTCGAGTTTACCACTCCCTATCAGTGATAGAGAAAAGTGAAAGTCGAGTTTACCACTCCC
TATCAGTGATAGAGAAAAGTGAAAGTCGAGTTTACCACTCCCTATCAGTGATAGAGAAAAGTGAAAGTCG
AGTTTACCACTCCCTATCAGTGATAGAGAAAAGTGAAAGTCGAGTTTACCACTCCCTATCAGTGATAGAG
AAAAGTGAAAGTCGAGTTTACCACTCCCTATCAGTGATAGAGAAAAGTGAAAGTCGAGTTTACCACTCCC
TATCAGTGATAGAGAAAAGTGAAAGTCGAGCTCGGTACCCGGGTCGAGTAGGCGTGTACGGTGGGAGGCC
TATATAAGCAGAGCTCGTTTAGTGAACCGTCAGATCGCCTGGAGACGCCATCCACGCTGTTTTGACCTCC
ATAGAAGACACCGGGACCGATCCAGCCTCCGCGGCCCCGAATTCGCCACCATGGCGGGACACCTGGCTTC
AGATTTTGCCTTCTCGCCCCCTCCAGGTGGTGGAGGTGATGGGCCAGGGGGGCCGGAGCCGGGCTGGGTT
GATCCTCGGACCTGGCTAAGCTTCCAAGGCCCTCCTGGAGGGCCAGGAATCGGGCCGGGGGTTGGGCCAG
GCTCTGAGGTGTGGGGGATTCCCCCATGCCCCCCGCCGTATGAGTTCTGTGGGGGGATGGCGTACTGTGG
GCCCCAGGTTGGAGTGGGGCTAGTGCCCCAAGGCGGCTTGGAGACCTCTCAGCCTGAGGGCGAAGCAGGA
GTCGGGGTGGAGAGCAACTCCGATGGGGCCTCCCCGGAGCCCTGCACCGTCACCCCTGGTGCCGTGAAGC
TGGAGAAGGAGAAGCTGGAGCAAAACCCGGAGGAGTCCCAGGACATCAAAGCTCTGCAGAAAGAACTCGA
GCAATTTGCCAAGCTCCTGAAGCAGAAGAGGATCACCCTGGGATATACACAGGCCGATGTGGGGCTCACC
CTGGGGGTTCTATTTGGGAAGGTATTCAGCCAAACGACCATCTGCCGCTTTGAGGCTCTGCAGCTTAGCT
TCAAGAACATGTGTAAGCTGCGGCCCTTGCTGCAGAAGTGGGTGGAGGAAGCTGACAACAATGAAAATCT
TCAGGAGATATGCAAAGCAGAAACCCTCGTGCAGGCCCGAAAGAGAAAGCGAACCAGTATCGAGAACCGA
GTGAGAGGCAACCTGGAGAATTTGTTCCTGCAGTGCCCGAAACCCACACTGCAGCAGATCAGCCACATCG
CCCAGCAGCTTGGGCTCGAGAAGGATGTGGTCCGAGTGTGGTTCTGTAACCGGCGCCAGAAGGGCAAGCG
ATCAAGCAGCGACTATGCACAACGAGAGGATTTTGAGGCTGCTGGGTCTCCTTTCTCAGGGGGACCAGTG
TCCTTTCCTCTGGCCCCAGGGCCCCATTTTGGTACCCCAGGCTATGGGAGCCCTCACTTCACTGCACTGT
ACTCCTCGGTCCCTTTCCCTGAGGGGGAAGCCTTTCCCCCTGTCTCTGTCACCACTCTGGGCTCTCCCAT
GCATTCAAACTGAGAATTCGATATCAAGCTTATCGATAATCAACCTCTGGATTACAAAATTTGTGAAAGA
TTGACTGGTATTCTTAACTATGTTGCTCCTTTTACGCTATGTGGATACGCTGCTTTAATGCCTTTGTATC
ATGCTATTGCTTCCCGTATGGCTTTCATTTTCTCCTCCTTGTATAAATCCTGGTTGCTGTCTCTTTATGA
GGAGTTGTGGCCCGTTGTCAGGCAACGTGGCGTGGTGTGCACTGTGTTTGCTGACGCAACCCCCACTGGT
TGGGGCATTGCCACCACCTGTCAGCTCCTTTCCGGGACTTTCGCTTTCCCCCTCCCTATTGCCACGGCGG
AACTCATCGCCGCCTGCCTTGCCCGCTGCTGGACAGGGGCTCGGCTGTTGGGCACTGACAATTCCGTGGT
GTTGTCGGGGAAATCATCGTCCTTTCCTTGGCTGCTCGCCTGTGTTGCCACCTGGATTCTGCGCGGGACG
TCCTTCTGCTACGTCCCTTCGGCCCTCAATCCAGCGGACCTTCCTTCCCGCGGCCTGCTGCCGGCTCTGC
GGCCTCTTCCGCGTCTTCGCCTTCGCCCTCAGACGAGTCGGATCTCCCTTTGGGCCGCCTCCCCGCATCG
ATACCGTCGACCTCGAGACCTAGAAAAACATGGAGCAATCACAAGTAGCAATACAGCAGCTACCAATGCT
GATTGTGCCTGGCTAGAAGCACAAGAGGAGGAGGAGGTGGGTTTTCCAGTCACACCTCAGGTACCTTTAA
GACCAATGACTTACAAGGCAGCTGTAGATCTTAGCCACTTTTTAAAAGAAAAGGGGGGACTGGAAGGGCT
AATTCACTCCCAACGAAGACAAGATATCCTTGATCTGTGGATCTACCACACACAAGGCTACTTCCCTGAT
TGGCAGAACTACACACCAGGGCCAGGGATCAGATATCCACTGACCTTTGGATGGTGCTACAAGCTAGTAC
CAGTTGAGCAAGAGAAGGTAGAAGAAGCCAATGAAGGAGAGAACACCCGCTTGTTACACCCTGTGAGCCT
GCATGGGATGGATGACCCGGAGAGAGAAGTATTAGAGTGGAGGTTTGACAGCCGCCTAGCATTTCATCAC
ATGGCCCGAGAGCTGCATCCGGACTGTACTGGGTCTCTCTGGTTAGACCAGATCTGAGCCTGGGAGCTCT
CTGGCTAACTAGGGAACCCACTGCTTAAGCCTCAATAAAGCTTGCCTTGAGTGCTTCAAGTAGTGTGTGC
CCGTCTGTTGTGTGACTCTGGTAACTAGAGATCCCTCAGACCCTTTTAGTCAGTGTGGAAAATCTCTAGC
AGGGCCCGTTTAAACCCGCTGATCAGCCTCGACTGTGCCTTCTAGTTGCCAGCCATCTGTTGTTTGCCCC
TCCCCCGTGCCTTCCTTGACCCTGGAAGGTGCCACTCCCACTGTCCTTTCCTAATAAAATGAGGAAATTG
CATCGCATTGTCTGAGTAGGTGTCATTCTATTCTGGGGGGTGGGGTGGGGCAGGACAGCAAGGGGGAGGA
TTGGGAAGACAATAGCAGGCATGCTGGGGATGCGGTGGGCTCTATGGCTTCTGAGGCGGAAAGAACCAGC
TGGGGCTCTAGGGGGTATCCCC
[124 nt withheld, positions 5553-5676]
C
[91 nt withheld, positions 5678-5768]
A
[49 nt withheld, positions 5770-5818]
CCTTTGACGTTGGAGTCCACGTTCTTT
[37 nt withheld, positions 5846-5882]
ACCCTATCTCGGTCTATTCTTTTGATTTATAAGGGATTTTGCCGATTTCGGCCTATTGGTTAAAAAATGA
GCTGATTTAACAAAAATTTAACGCGAATTAATTCTGTGGAATGTGTGTCAGTTAGGGTGTGGAAAGTCCC
CAGGCTCCCCAGCAGGCAGAAGTATGCAAAGCATGCATCTCAATTAGTCAGCAACCAGGTGTGGAAAGTC
CCCAGGCTCCCCAGCAGGCAGAAGTATGCAAAGCATGCATCTCAATTAGTCAGCAACCATAGTCCCGCCC
CTAACTCCGCCCATCCCGCCCCTAACTCCGCCCAGTTCCGCCCATTCTCCGCCCCATGGCTGACTAATTT
TTTTTATTTATGCAGAGGCCGAGGCCGCCTCTGCCTCTGAGCTATTCCAGAAGTAGTGAGGAGGCTTTTT
TGGAGGCCTAGGCTTTTGCAAAAAGCTCCCGGGAGCTTGTATATCCATTTTCGGATCTGATCAGCACGTG
TTGACAATTAATCATCGGCATAGTATATCGGCATAGTATAATACGACAAGGTGAGGAACTAAACCATGGC
CAAGTTGACCAGTGCCGTTCCGGTGCTCACCGCGCGCGACGTCGCCGGAGCGGTCGAGTTCTGGACCGAC
CGGCTCGGGTTCTCCCGGGACTTCGTGGAGGACGACTTCGCCGGTGTGGTCCGGGACGACGTGACCCTGT
TCATCAGCGCGGTCCAGGACCAGGTGGTGCCGGACAACACCCTGGCCTGGGTGTGGGTGCGCGGCCTGGA
CGAGCTGTACGCCGAGTGGTCGGAGGTCGTGTCCACGAACTTCCGGGACGCCTCCGGGCCGGCCATGACC
GAGATCGGCGAGCAGCCGTGGGGGCGGGAGTTCGCCCTGCGCGACCCGGCCGGCAACTGCGTGCACTTCG
TGGCCGAGGAGCAGGACTGACACGTGCTACGAGATTTCGATTCCACCGCCGCCTTCTATGAAAGGTTGGG
CTTCGGAATCGTTTTCCGGGACGCCGGCTGGATGATCCTCCAGCGCGGGGATCTCATGCTGGAGTTCTTC
GCCCACCCCAACTTGTTTATTGCAGCTTATAATGGTTACAAATAAAGCAATAGCATCACAAATTTCACAA
ATAAAGCATTTTTTTCACTGCATTCTAGTTGTGGTTTGTCCAAACTCATCAATGTATCTTATCATGTCTG
TATACCGTCGACCTCTAGCTAGAGCTTGGCGTAATCATGGTCATAGCTGTTTCCTGTGTGAAATTGTTAT
CCGCTCACAATTCCACACAACATACGAGCCGGAAGCATAAAGTGTAAAGCCTGGGGTGCCTAATGAGTGA
GCTAACTCACATTAATTGCGTTGCGCTCACTGCCCGCTTTCCAGTCGGGAAACCTGTCGTGCCAGCTGCA
TTAATGAATCGGCCAACGCGCGGGGAGAGGCGGTTTGCGTATTGGGCGCTCTTCCGCTTCCTCGCTCACT
GACTCGCTGCGCTCGGTCGTTCGGCTGCGGCGAGCGGTATCAGCTCACTCAAAGGCGGTAATACGGTTAT
CCACAGAATCAGGGGATAACGCAGGAAAGAACATGTGAGCAAAAGGCCAGCAAAAGGCCAGGAACCGTAA
AAAGGCCGCGTTGCTGGCGTTTTTCCATAGGCTCCGCCCCCCTGACGAGCATCACAAAAATCGACGCTCA
AGTCAGAGGTGGCGAAACCCGACAGGACTATAAAGATACCAGGCGTTTCCCCCTGGAAGCTCCCTCGTGC
GCTCTCCTGTTCCGACCCTGCCGCTTACCGGATACCTGTCCGCCTTTCTCCCTTCGGGAAGCGTGGCGCT
TTCTCATAGCTCACGCTGTAGGTATCTCAGTTCGGTGTAGGTCGTTCGCTCCAAGCTGGGCTGTGTGCAC
GAACCCCCCGTTCAGCCCGACCGCTGCGCCTTATCCGGTAACTATCGTCTTGAGTCCAACCCGGTAAGAC
ACGACTTATCGCCACTGGCAGCAGCCACTGGTAACAGGATTAGCAGAGCGAGGTATGTAGGCGGTGCTAC
AGAGTTCTTGAAGTGGTGGCCTAACTACGGCTACACTAGAAGAACAGTATTTGGTATCTGCGCTCTGCTG
AAGCCAGTTACCTTCGGAAAAAGAGTTGGTAGCTCTTGATCCGGCAAACAAACCACCGCTGGTAGCGGTG
GTTTTTTTGTTTGCAAGCAGCAGATTACGCGCAGAAAAAAAGGATCTCAAGAAGATCCTTTGATCTTTTC
TACGGGGTCTGACGCTCAGTGGAACGAAAACTCACGTTAAGGGATTTTGGTCATGAGATTATCAAAAAGG
ATCTTCACCTAGATCCTTTTAAATTAAAAATGAAGTTTTAAATCAATCTAAAGTATATATGAGTAAACTT
GGTCTGACAGTTACCAATGCTTAATCAGTGAGGCACCTATCTCAGCGATCTGTCTATTTCGTTCATCCAT
AGTTGCCTGACTCCCCGTCGTGTAGATAACTACGATACGGGAGGGCTTACCATCTGGCCCCAGTGCTGCA
ATGATACCGCGAGACCCACGCTCACCGGCTCCAGATTTATCAGCAATAAACCAGCCAGCCGGAAGGGCCG
AGCGCAGAAGTGGTCCTGCAACTTTATCCGCCTCCATCCAGTCTATTAATTGTTGCCGGGAAGCTAGAGT
AAGTAGTTCGCCAGTTAATAGTTTGCGCAACGTTGTTGCCATTGCTACAGGCATCGTGGTGTCACGCTCG
TCGTTTGGTATGGCTTCATTCAGCTCCGGTTCCCAACGATCAAGGCGAGTTACATGATCCCCCATGTTGT
GCAAAAAAGCGGTTAGCTCCTTCGGTCCTCCGATCGTTGTCAGAAGTAAGTTGGCCGCAGTGTTATCACT
CATGGTTATGGCAGCACTGCATAATTCTCTTACTGTCATGCCATCCGTAAGATGCTTTTCTGTGACTGGT
GAGTACTCAACCAAGTCATTCTGAGAATAGTGTATGCGGCGACCGAGTTGCTCTTGCCCGGCGTCAATAC
GGGATAATACCGCGCCACATAGCAGAACTTTAAAAGTGCTCATCATTGGAAAACGTTCTTCGGGGCGAAA
ACTCTCAAGGATCTTACCGCTGTTGAGATCCAGTTCGATGTAACCCACTCGTGCACCCAACTGATCTTCA
GCATCTTTTACTTTCACCAGCGTTTCTGGGTGAGCAAAAACAGGAAGGCAAAATGCCGCAAAAAAGGGAA
TAAGGGCGACACGGAAATGTTGAATACTCATACTCTTCCTTTTTCAATATTATTGAAGCATTTATCAGGG
TTATTGTCTCATGAGCGGATACATATTTGAATGTATTTAGAAAAATAAACAAATAGGGGTTCCGCGCACA
TTTCCCCGAAAAGTGCCACCTGACGTCGACGGATCGGGAGATCTCCCGATCCCCTATGGTGCACTCTCAG
TACAATCTGCTCTGATGCCGCATAGTTAAGCCAGTATCTGCTCCCTGCTTGTGTGTTGGAGGTCGCTGAG
TAGTGCGCGAGCAAAATTTAAGCTACAACAAGGCAAGGCTTGACCGACAATTGCATGAAGAATCTGCTTA
GGGTTAGGCGTTTTGCGCTGCTTCG
Features (pLannotate 1.2.2; 32 found; start..end, strand, type, name):
     27..406     +  enhancer       CMV enhancer: human cytomegalovirus immediate early enhancer
    407..606     +  promoter       CMV promoter: human cytomegalovirus (CMV) immediate early promoter
    624..804     +  LTR            5' LTR (truncated): truncated 5' long terminal repeat (LTR) from HIV-1
    851..976     +  misc_feature   HIV-1 Ψ: packaging signal of human immunodeficiency virus type 1
    960..1323    +  CDS            HIV-1 gag (fragment): gag protein from human immunodeficiency virus 1; gag
   1469..1702    +  misc_feature   RRE: The Rev response element (RRE) of HIV-1 allows for Rev-dependent mRNA export from the nucleus to the cytoplasm.
   2079..2179    +  CDS            Rev (fragment): human immunodeficiency virus 1 (HIV-1) Rev protein; rev; enhances nuclear export of unspliced and incompletely spliced viral mRNAs
   2229..2346    +  misc_feature   cPPT/CTS: central polypurine tract and central termination sequence of HIV-1
   2405..2675    +  protein_bind   tetracycline response element: contains seven copies of the tetracycline operator tetO tetracycline repressor TetR
   2686..2703    +  misc_feature   MCS (fragment): pUC18/19 multiple cloning site
   2708..2745    +  promoter       minimal CMV promoter: human cytomegalovirus (CMV) immediate early promoter
   2851..3930    +  CDS            POU5F1: PO5F1_HUMAN - Also known as OCT3, OCT4, OTF3. Experimental evidence at protein level: Swiss-Prot protein existence level 1. Transcription factor that binds to the octamer motif (5'- ATTTGCAT-3'). Forms a trimeric complex with SOX2 or SOX15 on DNA and controls the expression of a number of genes involved in embryonic development such as YES1, FGF4, UTF1 and ZFP206. Critical for early embryogenesis and for embryonic stem cell pluripotency. From Homo sapiens (Human).
   3934..3958    +  misc_feature   MCS (fragment): pBluescript multiple cloning site
   3958..4546    +  misc_feature   WPRE: woodchuck hepatitis virus posttranscriptional regulatory element
   4483..5064    +  CDS            nef (fragment): NEF_HV1H2 - Experimental evidence at protein level: Swiss-Prot protein existence level 1. Extracellular Nef protein targets CD4(+) T-lymphocytes for apoptosis by interacting with CXCR4 surface receptors. From Human immunodeficiency virus type 1 group M subtype B (isolate HXB2) (HIV-1).
   5071..5251    +  LTR            5' LTR (truncated): truncated 5' long terminal repeat (LTR) from HIV-1
   5283..5507    +  polyA_signal   bGH poly(A) signal: bovine growth hormone polyadenylation signal
   5511..5532    +  promoter       SV40 promoter (fragment): SV40 enhancer and early promoter
   5553..5981    +  rep_origin     f1 ori (sequence partly withheld): f1 bacteriophage origin of replication; arrow indicates direction of (+) strand synthesis
   5995..6324    +  promoter       SV40 promoter: SV40 enhancer and early promoter
   6372..6419    +  promoter       EM7 promoter: synthetic bacterial promoter&nbsp
   6438..6812    +  CDS            BleoR: antibiotic-binding protein; Sh ble from Streptoalloteichus hindustanus; confers resistance to bleomycin, phleomycin, and Zeocin™
   6822..6947    +  CDS            ble (fragment): BLE_KLEPN - Experimental evidence at protein level: Swiss-Prot protein existence level 1. Binding protein with a strong affinity to the bleomycin family of antibiotics. Binds to CL990; an antimitotic-antibiotic compound. From Klebsiella pneumoniae.
   6942..7063    +  polyA_signal   SV40 poly(A) signal: SV40 polyadenylation signal
   7136..7152    -  protein_bind   lac operator: The lac repressor binds to the lac operator to inhibit transcription in E. coli. This inhibition can be relieved by adding lactose or isopropyl-β-D-thiogalactopyranoside (IPTG). lac repressor encoded by lacI
   7160..7190    -  promoter       lac promoter: promoter for the E. coli lac operon
   7205..7226    -  protein_bind   CAP binding site: CAP binding activates transcription in the presence of cAMP. E. coli catabolite activator protein
   7239..7331    -  CDS            lacI (fragment): lac repressor; lacI; The lac repressor binds to the lac operator to inhibit transcription in E. coli. This inhibition can be relieved by adding lactose or isopropyl-β-D-thiogalactopyranoside (IPTG).
   7514..8102    -  rep_origin     ori: high-copy-number ColE1/pMB1/pBR322/pUC origin of replication
   8273..9133    -  CDS            AmpR: β-lactamase; bla; confers resistance to ampicillin, carbenicillin, and related antibiotics
   9134..9238    -  promoter       AmpR promoter: bla
   9297..9349    -  misc_feature   bom (fragment): basis of mobility region from pBR322
