[The description below was written by a language model from this plasmid's Addgene catalogue record and pLannotate feature annotations shown in this document.]
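Description:
FUW-tetO-hOCT4 is a lentiviral transfer plasmid built on the FUW backbone for doxycycline-inducible expression of human OCT4 (POU5F1) in mammalian cells. It is maintained in E. coli through a high-copy ColE1/pUC-type origin with ampicillin resistance, and the backbone also carries an f1 origin. Outside the viral region, an SV40/EM7-driven BleoR cassette with an SV40 polyadenylation signal is annotated; because it lies beyond the LTRs, it would not be packaged into virus.

The viral genome is transcribed from a CMV enhancer/promoter fused to a truncated HIV-1 5' LTR, a Tat-independent arrangement typical of third-generation vectors. This is followed by the Ψ packaging signal with a gag fragment, the Rev response element for Rev-dependent nuclear export of the full-length RNA, and the cPPT/CTS, which aids nuclear import of the proviral DNA. The internal expression cassette consists of a tetracycline response element with seven tetO copies joined to a minimal CMV promoter, driving the roughly 1.08 kb human OCT4 coding sequence, which was inserted between EcoRI sites with no annotated tag or reporter. A WPRE downstream enhances transcript stability and expression, and the unit ends with a truncated 3' LTR and a bGH polyadenylation signal.

Because the TRE promoter is silent on its own, expression requires a tetracycline-controlled transactivator supplied separately; none is encoded here. The associated publication describes a drug-inducible system for reprogramming human somatic cells to pluripotency, in which this vector provides the inducible OCT4 factor.
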