Addgene plasmid #20726: FUW-tetO-hOCT4
Depositing lab: Rudolf Jaenisch. Depositing organization: Whitehead Institute for Biomedical Research. Publication: A drug-inducible system for direct reprogramming of human somatic cells to pluripotency. Hockemeyer D, Soldner F, Cook EG, Gao Q, Mitalipova M, Jaenisch R. Cell Stem Cell. 2008 Sep 11. 3(3):346-53. 10.1016/j.stem.2008.08.014 PubMed 18786421.
Backbone
  Vector backbone: FUW
  Backbone manufacturer: Carlos Lois
  Backbone size w/o insert (bp): 8382
  Vector type: Mammalian Expression, Lentiviral
Growth in bacteria
  Bacterial resistance: Ampicillin, 100 μg/mL
  Growth temperature: 37°C
  Growth strain: Stbl3
  Growth instructions: TOP10, 37C
  Copy number: High Copy
Gene/Insert
  Gene/Insert name: OCT4 (alt name: POU5f1)
  Species: H. sapiens (human)
  Insert size (bp): 1083
  Entrez Gene: POU5F1 (a.k.a. OCT3, OCT4, OCT4Borf1, OTF-3, OTF3, OTF4, Oct-3, Oct-4, Oct3/4)
  Cloning method: Restriction Enzyme; 5′ cloning site EcoRI (not destroyed); 3′ cloning site EcoRI (not destroyed)
  Sequencing primers: 5′ LNCX; 3′ WPRE-R
Terms and licenses: Academic/Nonprofit Terms; Industry Terms: Not Available to Industry
How to cite: FUW-tetO-hOCT4 was a gift from Rudolf Jaenisch (Addgene plasmid # 20726 ; http://n2t.net/addgene:20726 ; RRID:Addgene_20726)
