>Addgene plasmid #20726 | FUW-tetO-hOCT4 | addgene partial sequence | sequence record 38374 | LNCX 5'-AGCTCGTTTAGTGAACCGTCAGATC-3'
TTTTGACCTCCATAGAAGACACCGGGACCGATCCAGCCTCCGCGGCCCCGAATTCGCCACCATGGCGGGA
CACCTGGCTTCAGATTTTGCCTTCTCGCCCCCTCCAGGTGGTGGAGGTGATGGGCCAGGGGGGCCGGAGC
CGGGCTGGGTTGATCCTCGGACCTGGCTAAGCTTCCAAGGCCCTCCTGGAGGGCCAGGAATCGGGCCGGG
GGTTGGGCCAGGCTCTGAGGTGTGGGGGATTCCCCCATGCCCCCCGCCGTATGAGTTCTGTGGGGGGATG
GCGTACTGTGGGCCCCAGGTTGGAGTGGGGCTAGTGCCCCAAGGCGGCTTGGAGACCTCTCAGCCTGAGG
GCGAAGCAGGAGTCGGGGTGGAGAGCAACTCCGATGGGGCCTCCCCGGAGCCCTGCACCGTCACCCCTGG
TGCCGTGAAGCTGGAGAAGGAGAAGCTGGAGCAAAACCCGGAGGAGTCCCAGGACATCAAAGCTCTGCAG
AAAGAACTCGAGCAATTTGCCAAGCTCCTGAAGCAGAAGAGGATCACCCTGGGATATACACAGGCCGATG
TGGGGCTCACCCTGGGGGTTCTATTTGGGAAGGTATTCAGCCAAACGACCATCTGCCGCTTTGAGGCTCT
GCAGCTTAGCTTCAAGAACATGTGTAAGCTGCGGCCCTTGCTGCAGAAGTGGGTGGAGGAAGCTGACAAC
AATGAAAATCTTCAGGAGATATGCAAAGCAGAAACCCTCGTGCAGGCCCGAAAGAGAAAGCGAACCAGTA
TCGAGAACCGAGTGAGAGGCAACCTGGAGAATTTGTTCCTGCAGTGCC
